Addgene plasmid #115385: AAEL010313 SPR
Purpose: Expresses Ae. aegypti receptor in mammalian cells
Depositing lab: Leslie Vosshall. Depositing organization: Rockefeller University. Publication: Small-Molecule Agonists of Ae. aegypti Neuropeptide Y Receptor Block Mosquito Biting. Duvall LB, Ramos-Espiritu L, Barsoum KE, Glickman JF, Vosshall LB. Cell. 2019 Feb 7;176(4):687-701.e5. doi: 10.1016/j.cell.2018.12.004. PubMed 30735632.
Backbone
  Vector backbone: pME18s
  Vector type: Mammalian Expression
Growth in bacteria
  Bacterial resistance: Ampicillin, 100 μg/mL
  Growth temperature: 37°C
  Growth strain: DH5alpha
  Copy number: High Copy
Gene/Insert
  Gene/Insert name: G-protein coupled receptor daf-37
  Species: Aedes aegypti
  GenBank ID: XP_021698595.1
  Cloning method: Gateway Cloning
Terms and licenses: Academic/Nonprofit Terms; Industry Terms: Not Available to Industry
Depositor comments: The neuropeptide CDS was inserted into the pME18s plasmid using NotI and XhoI sites.
How to cite: AAEL010313 SPR was a gift from Leslie Vosshall (Addgene plasmid # 115385 ; http://n2t.net/addgene:115385 ; RRID:Addgene_115385)
