[The description below was written by a language model from this plasmid's Addgene catalogue record and pLannotate feature annotations shown in this document.]
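Description:
AAEL010313 SPR is a mammalian expression plasmid built on the pME18s backbone that carries the coding sequence of an Aedes aegypti G-protein coupled receptor, catalogued as "G-protein coupled receptor daf-37" (gene AAEL010313). "SPR" is part of the construct name, but the record does not expand the abbreviation. The plasmid was sequenced in full at 4,475 nt. It is maintained in E. coli through a high-copy ColE1/pUC-type origin and selected with ampicillin via a β-lactamase gene driven by its own bla promoter. No mammalian selection marker is annotated, which fits use in transient transfection.

The expression cassette has the arrangement typical of this backbone. An SV40 enhancer and early promoter is followed by a truncated HTLV-1 5' LTR segment, a combination that forms a strong composite promoter for mammalian cells. Next comes a modified SV40 intron with splice donor and acceptor sites, which can improve mRNA processing and expression. An SV40 polyadenylation signal terminates the transcript. The receptor insert itself was not annotated by the feature software, but the unannotated interval between the intron and the poly(A) signal is where it would lie. No epitope tags or reporters are recorded. The catalogue lists Gateway cloning as the method, whereas the depositor comment says the coding sequence was inserted using NotI and XhoI sites, and the record does not resolve this discrepancy.

The stated purpose is heterologous expression of the mosquito receptor in mammalian cells. It was deposited with a study of small-molecule agonists of an Ae. aegypti neuropeptide receptor that suppress biting behaviour.
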