Features (pLannotate 1.2.2; 7 found; start..end, strand, type, name):
      1..330     +  promoter       SV40 promoter: SV40 enhancer and early promoter
    346..614     +  LTR            5' LTR (truncated): truncated 5' long terminal repeat (LTR) from human T-cell leukemia virus (HTLV) type 1
    644..740     +  intron         SV40 intron: modified SV40 intron with splice donor and acceptor sites
   2363..2497    +  polyA_signal   SV40 poly(A) signal: SV40 polyadenylation signal
   2707..3295    -  rep_origin     ori: high-copy-number ColE1/pMB1/pBR322/pUC origin of replication
   3466..4326    -  CDS            AmpR: β-lactamase; bla; confers resistance to ampicillin, carbenicillin, and related antibiotics
   4327..4431    -  promoter       AmpR promoter: bla
>Addgene plasmid #115385 | AAEL010313 SPR | addgene full sequence | sequence record 220960 | Addgene NGS Result
GTGTGTCAGTTAGGGTGTGGAAAGTCCCCAGGCTCCCCAGCAGGCAGAAGTATGCAAAGCATGCATCTCA
ATTAGTCAGCAACCAGGTGTGGAAAGTCCCCAGGCTCCCCAGCAGGCAGAAGTATGCAAAGCATGCATCT
CAATTAGTCAGCAACCATAGTCCCGCCCCTAACTCCGCCCATCCCGCCCCTAACTCCGCCCAGTTCCGCC
CATTCTCCGCCCCATGGCTGACTAATTTTTTTTATTTATGCAGAGGCCGAGGCCGCCTCGGCCTCTGAGC
TATTCCAGAAGTAGTGAGGAGGCTTTTTTGGAGGCCTAGGCTTTTGCAAAAAGCTCCTCGATCGAGGGGC
TCGCATCTCTCCTTCACGCGCCCGCCGCCCTACCTGAGGCCGCCATCCACGCCGGTTGAGTCGCGTTCTG
CCGCCTCCCGCCTGTGGTGCCTCCTGAACTGCGTCCGCCGTCTAGGTAAGTTTAAAGCTCAGGTCGAGAC
CGGGCCTTTGTCCGGCGCTCCCTTGGAGCCTACCTAGACTCAGCCGGCTCTCCACGCTTTGCCTGACCCT
GCTTGCTCAACTCTACGTCTTTGTTTCGTTTTCTGTTCTGCGCCGTTACAGATCCAAGCTCTGAAAAACC
AGAAAGTTAACTGGTAAGTTTAGTCTTTTTGTCTTTTATTTCAGGTCCCGGATCCGGTGGTGGTGCAAAT
CAAAGAACTGCTCCTCAGTGGATGTTGCCTTTACTTCTAGGCCTGTACGGAAGTGTTACTTCTGCTCTAA
AAGCTGCGGAATTCCGGAATTTCCTCGAGATGCTGAGCGTAGACGAGCGAGTGCTGGAATGGTTCCACTT
TATCTACCACAACGACTCCTCCACCTCCCCAGTCCTGAGCGCGGACGAATTCCGCCGCCGCCTATTCTCG
ATCCTCGATTCCAACATGACCAACAGCATGAACGGTTCCAGCAAACTGTACCGTACGGCGTTCGAGTTCC
AGAACATCTCGGAGCATAACATCACCCAGGAGTATGTTAACGACTTCCTGGAAAAACTGTTCCAATCGTT
GAACAGGGTGAACCGCACAACTACCACCAGTACCGACATCAACTGGAATACTGAAGATGGACAGCTGGAC
AATTGTAGCTTCTACTGTCGGGGGACGATGCGGGATGTGCTGCTGGATTACAAAATCCTGCATGGGTACA
TCGCGTTGGTGATATGCGTTTTCGGGACAATAGCCAACATTTTGAATGTCATCGTCCTGACCCGCAAAGA
GATGAGCAAAATCCCCATCAACCGCATCCTGAAGTGGCTCTCCGTGACCGATATGCTCGTAATGATGGAG
TACATCCCGTTTGCCTTCTACATGTACTCGATACTGCCAGATCGACAAGACTATCCATACTCATGGGCAG
TGTACCTTATGTTTCACATGCACTTCACCCAGATTCTGCACACCATTTCGATACTGCTCACTGTGATGCT
GGCCGTGTGGAGATACATTGCTATCAAACACCCGCACGGTTCATTGGCCGTCTACGCTCAATCTAATTAC
AGCTATGCAATCCTGTTCTGCTACATCCTGGCGCCGATCCTTTGCATGCCAACGTACTTCGTCTTCACGA
TACGGCAGACGCATGTCTTCGAACACGATGCCCACGTGCTTCTGTATCACTTGGACGCCGACGAGAACAC
TTCGGTCTATCGGTACAACTTTTGGATCCACTCGGTCATCATTAAACTGCTGCCCTGTACGATTCTGACG
GTAATAAGCTGTGTGCTGATCAGTGTCCTGTGGAAAGCGAGCAAACGGAGACTGAAGCTGAAACAGGGCG
GGAATTATGGCGGCAAGAATGGTACTGCTCCGACCGGGATGTCGACTCCGAGTGGCGACACCAGTCACAA
TAACGTCGCAACCAGCATAACGGTTCCATCTTCGACCACGATGCCATCGCAGAGCAATGGCAGCAGGCAC
CCCAAAACGGATCGCCGAGCAGACCGGACCACCACCCTGCTAGTGGCCGTACTGCTACTGTTTCTGCTCA
CCGAGTTTCCCCAGGGCATTCTCGGTTTGCTCAGCGGAATCCTGGAGAAGTGCTTCTTCAAACGGTGCTA
CGCCCTATTCGGCGAAGCCATGGACCTGCTTGCCTTAATCAACGCCGCAATCGGTTTCGTACTGTACGGC
TTAATGTCGAAACAGTTTCGCACTAGCTTTAAGTCGGTTTTTTGCAAAACTCCAACCCATAGGGTCGAGA
TGACGAGAATGACTGGACTCACCACCACCTGTGTCTGAGCGGCCGCTAGACTAGTCTAGAGAAAAAACCT
CCCACACCTCCCCCTGAACCTGAAACATAAAATGAATGCAATTGTTGTTGTTAACTTGTTTATTGCAGCT
TATAATGGTTACAAATAAAGCAATAGCATCACAAATTTCACAAATAAAGCATTTTTTTCACTGCATTCTA
GTTGTGGTTTGTCCAAACTCATCAATGTATCTTATCATGTCTGGATCCCCGGGTACCGAGCTCGAATTAA
TTCCTCTTCCGCTTCCTCGCTCACTGACTCGCTGCGCTCGGTCGTTCGGCTGCGGCGAGCGGTATCAGCT
CACTCAAAGGCGGTAATACGGTTATCCACAGAATCAGGGGATAACGCAGGAAAGAACATGTGAGCAAAAG
GCCAGCAAAAGGCCAGGAACCGTAAAAAGGCCGCGTTGCTGGCGTTTTTCCATAGGCTCCGCCCCCCTGA
CGAGCATCACAAAAATCGACGCTCAAGTCAGAGGTGGCGAAACCCGACAGGACTATAAAGATACCAGGCG
TTTCCCCCTGGAAGCTCCCTCGTGCGCTCTCCTGTTCCGACCCTGCCGCTTACCGGATACCTGTCCGCCT
TTCTCCCTTCGGGAAGCGTGGCGCTTTCTCATAGCTCACGCTGTAGGTATCTCAGTTCGGTGTAGGTCGT
TCGCTCCAAGCTGGGCTGTGTGCACGAACCCCCCGTTCAGCCCGACCGCTGCGCCTTATCCGGTAACTAT
CGTCTTGAGTCCAACCCGGTAAGACACGACTTATCGCCACTGGCAGCAGCCACTGGTAACAGGATTAGCA
GAGCGAGGTATGTAGGCGGTGCTACAGAGTTCTTGAAGTGGTGGCCTAACTACGGCTACACTAGAAGAAC
AGTATTTGGTATCTGCGCTCTGCTGAAGCCAGTTACCTTCGGAAAAAGAGTTGGTAGCTCTTGATCCGGC
AAACAAACCACCGCTGGTAGCGGTGGTTTTTTTGTTTGCAAGCAGCAGATTACGCGCAGAAAAAAAGGAT
CTCAAGAAGATCCTTTGATCTTTTCTACGGGGTCTGACGCTCAGTGGAACGAAAACTCACGTTAAGGGAT
TTTGGTCATGAGATTATCAAAAAGGATCTTCACCTAGATCCTTTTAAATTAAAAATGAAGTTTTAAATCA
ATCTAAAGTATATATGAGTAAACTTGGTCTGACAGTTACCAATGCTTAATCAGTGAGGCACCTATCTCAG
CGATCTGTCTATTTCGTTCATCCATAGTTGCCTGACTCCCCGTCGTGTAGATAACTACGATACGGGAGGG
CTTACCATCTGGCCCCAGTGCTGCAATGATACCGCGAGACCCACGCTCACCGGCTCCAGATTTATCAGCA
ATAAACCAGCCAGCCGGAAGGGCCGAGCGCAGAAGTGGTCCTGCAACTTTATCCGCCTCCATCCAGTCTA
TTAATTGTTGCCGGGAAGCTAGAGTAAGTAGTTCGCCAGTTAATAGTTTGCGCAACGTTGTTGCCATTGC
TACAGGCATCGTGGTGTCACGCTCGTCGTTTGGTATGGCTTCATTCAGCTCCGGTTCCCAACGATCAAGG
CGAGTTACATGATCCCCCATGTTGTGCAAAAAAGCGGTTAGCTCCTTCGGTCCTCCGATCGTTGTCAGAA
GTAAGTTGGCCGCAGTGTTATCACTCATGGTTATGGCAGCACTGCATAATTCTCTTACTGTCATGCCATC
CGTAAGATGCTTTTCTGTGACTGGTGAGTACTCAACCAAGTCATTCTGAGAATAGTGTATGCGGCGACCG
AGTTGCTCTTGCCCGGCGTCAATACGGGATAATACCGCGCCACATAGCAGAACTTTAAAAGTGCTCATCA
TTGGAAAACGTTCTTCGGGGCGAAAACTCTCAAGGATCTTACCGCTGTTGAGATCCAGTTCGATGTAACC
CACTCGTGCACCCAACTGATCTTCAGCATCTTTTACTTTCACCAGCGTTTCTGGGTGAGCAAAAACAGGA
AGGCAAAATGCCGCAAAAAAGGGAATAAGGGCGACACGGAAATGTTGAATACTCATACTCTTCCTTTTTC
AATATTATTGAAGCATTTATCAGGGTTATTGTCTCATGAGCGGATACATATTTGAATGTATTTAGAAAAA
TAAACAAATAGGGGTTCCGCGCACATTTCCCCGAAAAGTGCCACCTGCAAGCTTGGCTGTGGAAT
