>Addgene plasmid #115385 | AAEL010313 SPR | depositor partial sequence | sequence record 217391 | neuropeptide CDS
ATGTTCCACACAGCATCAGTCTGGCTTACGTTAGCGTTGGCTGTACAGAGGTACGTCTATGTTTGCCATG
CTCCCATAGCTCGAACGTGGTGCACGATTCCTCGGGTGAAAAAATGTATCGCCTACATCTGCATAGCAGC
ACTAATTCATCAGAGCACCAGGTTTTTCGATAAATCATACAGCCTGGTGACAATCGAATGGAACGGCCAT
TCGACGGAGGTTTGCCACACCGAGACCTCAAGCTGGGTGCACGACTACGTAGGCGAAGATGTGTACTATA
CCTTCTACTTTTCGTTCCGGATATTGTTCGTGCATCTGATACCGTGCGGGAGTTTGGTTGCGTTGAACGT
GCTGCTTTTCAAGGCAATGCGCCAAGCGCAACAGAAGCGCGAACGTCTCTTCAAAGATACCGCCAAAAAG
CGAGAATGCAAGCGAGTCCGGGACTCCAACTGCACCACACTTATGTTGATAGTCGTGGTGACAGTTTTCC
TCATCGTGGAAATACCACTCGCTGTGATTACGGCCTTACACATCATCTCCTCGCTCATTTATGAGTTCCT
CGACTACTACATTGCGAACCTGTTCATCCTGTTTGCGAACTTTTTCCTCATCGTTAGCTATCCAATCAAT
TTTGCAATCTACTGCGGGATGTCACGTCAGTTCCGGGAGACGTTCAAGGAAATTTTCGTCAAATCGAGCA
AACAAATCCCGAGCGGAAAAAAGGATTGTGGCTCCTCGCGGTATTCCCTGGTCAACGGGCCAAGAACTTT
CACCAATGAAACGGTGCTGTAA
